Addgene plasmid #198212: pJL1-sfGFP-MOOR
Purpose: pJL1 plasmid encoding superfolder GFP modified at the C-terminus with 32 amino acids containing the minimum optimal O-linked recognition site (MOOR) followed by a 6x-His tag
Depositing lab: Michael Jewett. Depositing organization: Northwestern University. Publication: Improving cell-free glycoprotein synthesis by characterizing and enriching native membrane vesicles. Hershewe JM, Warfel KF, Iyer SM, Peruzzi JA, Sullivan CJ, Roth EW, DeLisa MP, Kamat NP, Jewett MC. Nat Commun. 2021 Apr 22;12(1):2363. doi: 10.1038/s41467-021-22329-3. PubMed 33888690.
Backbone
  Vector backbone: pJL1
  Backbone size w/o insert (bp): 1763
  Total vector size (bp): 2576
  Vector type: Bacterial Expression
Growth in bacteria
  Bacterial resistance: Kanamycin, 50 μg/mL
  Growth temperature: 37°C
  Growth strain: DH5alpha
  Copy number: High Copy
Gene/Insert
  Gene/Insert name: sfGFP_MOOR
  Insert size (bp): 813
  Promoter: T7
  Tag / fusion protein: 6x His Tag (C terminal on insert); MOOR glycosylation tag (C terminal on insert)
  Cloning method: Gibson Cloning
  Sequencing primers: 5′ TAATACGACTCACTATAGGG; 3′ GCTAGTTATTGCTCAGCGG
Terms and licenses: Academic/Nonprofit Terms; Industry Terms: Not Available to Industry
How to cite: pJL1-sfGFP-MOOR was a gift from Michael Jewett (Addgene plasmid # 198212 ; http://n2t.net/addgene:198212 ; RRID:Addgene_198212)
