[The description below was written by a language model from this plasmid's Addgene catalogue record and pLannotate feature annotations shown in this document.]
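Description:
pJL1-sfGFP-MOOR is a compact (about 2.6 kb) bacterial expression plasmid built on the pJL1 backbone. It is maintained at high copy number in E. coli through a ColE1/pUC-type origin of replication and selected with kanamycin via an aph(3')-Ia aminoglycoside phosphotransferase gene, which lies on the opposite strand from the expression cassette. Apart from these two maintenance elements, the plasmid consists almost entirely of a single T7-driven expression unit, assembled by Gibson cloning.

The cassette comprises a T7 promoter, the efficient ribosome binding site from bacteriophage T7 gene 10, the roughly 0.8 kb sfGFP_MOOR open reading frame, and a T7 terminator, so transcription depends on a supply of T7 RNA polymerase. The insert encodes superfolder GFP, a rapidly maturing, constitutively fluorescent Aequorea victoria derivative, extended at its C-terminus by 32 amino acids that contain the minimum optimal O-linked recognition site (MOOR), followed by a 6x-His tag. The automated annotation does not label the MOOR or His segments, which would fall in the unannotated stretch after the sfGFP coding region. It does flag a short fragment resembling a T7 gene 10B-derived solubility tag just upstream of the terminator. This is not mentioned in the catalogue entry and may simply reflect T7-derived flanking sequence rather than a functional fusion.

The design provides a fluorescent, affinity-purifiable acceptor protein for O-linked glycosylation. The associated publication concerns cell-free glycoprotein synthesis, suggesting its use as a template for a model glycosylation substrate in such reactions.
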