Features (pLannotate 1.2.2; 7 found; start..end, strand, type, name):
     17..605     +  rep_origin     ori: high-copy-number ColE1/pMB1/pBR322/pUC origin of replication
    633..651     +  promoter       T7 promoter: promoter for bacteriophage T7 RNA polymerase
    683..705     +  RBS            RBS: efficient ribosome binding site from bacteriophage T7 gene 10 (Olins and Rangwala, 1989)
    713..1408    +  CDS            Superfolder GFP: Superfolder GFP is a basic (constitutively fluorescent) green fluorescent protein published in 2005, derived from Aequorea victoria. It is reported to be a very rapidly-maturing weak dimer.
   1534..1583    +  CDS            SET1 (fragment): solubility-enhancement tag derived from T7 phage gene 10B
   1591..1638    +  terminator     T7 terminator: transcription terminator for bacteriophage T7 RNA polymerase
   1656..2471    -  CDS            KanR: aminoglycoside phosphotransferase; aph(3')-Ia; confers resistance to kanamycin in bacteria or G418 (Geneticin®) in eukaryotes
>Addgene plasmid #198212 | pJL1-sfGFP-MOOR | addgene full sequence | sequence record 393678 | Addgene NGS Result
AGATCAAAGGATCTTCTTGAGATCCTTTTTTTCTGCGCGTAATCTGCTGCTTGCAAACAAAAAAACCACC
GCTACCAGCGGTGGTTTGTTTGCCGGATCAAGAGCTACCAACTCTTTTTCCGAAGGTAACTGGCTTCAGC
AGAGCGCAGATACCAAATACTGTTCTTCTAGTGTAGCCGTAGTTAGGCCACCACTTCAAGAACTCTGTAG
CACCGCCTACATACCTCGCTCTGCTAATCCTGTTACCAGTGGCTGCTGCCAGTGGCGATAAGTCGTGTCT
TACCGGGTTGGACTCAAGACGATAGTTACCGGATAAGGCGCAGCGGTCGGGCTGAACGGGGGGTTCGTGC
ACACAGCCCAGCTTGGAGCGAACGACCTACACCGAACTGAGATACCTACAGCGTGAGCTATGAGAAAGCG
CCACGCTTCCCGAAGGGAGAAAGGCGGACAGGTATCCGGTAAGCGGCAGGGTCGGAACAGGAGAGCGCAC
GAGGGAGCTTCCAGGGGGAAACGCCTGGTATCTTTATAGTCCTGTCGGGTTTCGCCACCTCTGACTTGAG
CGTCGATTTTTGTGATGCTCGTCAGGGGGGCGGAGCCTATGGAAAAACGCCAGCAACGCGATCCCGCGAA
ATTAATACGACTCACTATAGGGAGACCACAACGGTTTCCCTCTAGAAATAATTTTGTTTAACTTTAAGAA
GGAGATATACATATGAGCAAAGGTGAAGAACTGTTTACCGGCGTTGTGCCGATTCTGGTGGAACTGGATG
GCGATGTGAACGGTCACAAATTCAGCGTGCGTGGTGAAGGTGAAGGCGATGCCACGATTGGCAAACTGAC
GCTGAAATTTATCTGCACCACCGGCAAACTGCCGGTGCCGTGGCCGACGCTGGTGACCACCCTGACCTAT
GGCGTTCAGTGTTTTAGTCGCTATCCGGATCACATGAAACGTCACGATTTCTTTAAATCTGCAATGCCGG
AAGGCTATGTGCAGGAACGTACGATTAGCTTTAAAGATGATGGCAAATATAAAACGCGCGCCGTTGTGAA
ATTTGAAGGCGATACCCTGGTGAACCGCATTGAACTGAAAGGCACGGATTTTAAAGAAGATGGCAATATC
CTGGGCCATAAACTGGAATACAACTTTAATAGCCATAATGTTTATATTACGGCGGATAAACAGAAAAATG
GCATCAAAGCGAATTTTACCGTTCGCCATAACGTTGAAGATGGCAGTGTGCAGCTGGCAGATCATTATCA
GCAGAATACCCCGATTGGTGATGGTCCGGTGCTGCTGCCGGATAATCATTATCTGAGCACGCAGACCGTT
CTGTCTAAAGATCCGAACGAAAAAGGCACGCGGGACCACATGGTTCTGCACGAATATGTGAATGCGGCAG
GTATTACGGGCTCTTCTGGAGGGTCTGGCGATCCACGCAATGTGGGTGGGGATTTGGACTGGCCGGCGGC
AGCGAGTGCACCTCAACCCGGTAAACCTCCTCGTCATCACCACCATCATCACTAAGTCGACCGGCTGCTA
ACAAAGCCCGAAAGGAAGCTGAGTTGGCTGCTGCCACCGCTGAGCAATAACTAGCATAACCCCTTGGGGC
CTCTAAACGGGTCTTGAGGGGTTTTTTGCTGAAAGCCAATTCTGATTAGAAAAACTCATCGAGCATCAAA
TGAAACTGCAATTTATTCATATCAGGATTATCAATACCATATTTTTGAAAAAGCCGTTTCTGTAATGAAG
GAGAAAACTCACCGAGGCAGTTCCATAGGATGGCAAGATCCTGGTATCGGTCTGCGATTCCGACTCGTCC
AACATCAATACAACCTATTAATTTCCCCTCGTCAAAAATAAGGTTATCAAGTGAGAAATCACCATGAGTG
ACGACTGAATCCGGTGAGAATGGCAAAAGCTTATGCATTTCTTTCCAGACTTGTTCAACAGGCCAGCCAT
TACGCTCGTCATCAAAATCACTCGCATCAACCAAACCGTTATTCATTCGTGATTGCGCCTGAGCGAGACG
AAATACGCGATCGCTGTTAAAAGGACAATTACAAACAGGAATCGAATGCAACCGGCGCAGGAACACTGCC
AGCGCATCAACAATATTTTCACCTGAATCAGGATATTCTTCTAATACCTGGAATGCTGTTTTCCCGGGGA
TCGCAGTGGTGAGTAACCATGCATCATCAGGAGTACGGATAAAATGCTTGATGGTCGGAAGAGGCATAAA
TTCCGTCAGCCAGTTTAGTCTGACCATCTCATCTGTAACATCATTGGCAACGCTACCTTTGCCATGTTTC
AGAAACAACTCTGGCGCATCGGGCTTCCCATACAATCGATAGATTGTCGCACCTGATTGCCCGACATTAT
CGCGAGCCCATTTATACCCATATAAATCAGCATCCATGTTGGAATTTAATCGCGGCTTCGAGCAAGACGT
TTCCCGTTGAATATGGCTCATAACACCCCTTGTATTACTGTTTATGTAAGCAGACAGTTTTATTGTTCAT
GATGATATATTTTTATCTTGTGCAATGTAACATCAGAGATTTTGAGACACAACGTG
